Addgene plasmid #168452: pTL391
Purpose: pGBKT7 yeast two-hybrid plasmid
Depositing lab: Sophien Kamoun. Depositing organization: Sainsbury Laboratory, Norwich. Publication: A single amino acid polymorphism in a conserved effector of the multihost blast fungus pathogen expands host-target binding spectrum. Bentham AR, Petit-Houdenot Y, Win J, Chuma I, Terauchi R, Banfield MJ, Kamoun S, Langner T. PLoS Pathog. 2021 Nov 10;17(11):e1009957. doi: 10.1371/journal.ppat.1009957. eCollection 2021 Nov. PubMed 34758051.
Backbone
  Vector backbone: pGBKT7
  Vector type: Yeast Expression
Growth in bacteria
  Bacterial resistance: Kanamycin, 50 μg/mL
  Growth temperature: 37°C
  Growth strain: DH5alpha
  Copy number: High Copy
Gene/Insert
  Gene/Insert name: OsaHIP46
  Species: Oryza sativa
  Cloning method: Unknown
Terms and licenses: Academic/Nonprofit Terms; Industry Terms: Not Available to Industry
How to cite: pTL391 was a gift from Sophien Kamoun (Addgene plasmid # 168452 ; http://n2t.net/addgene:168452 ; RRID:Addgene_168452)
