[The description below was written by a language model from this plasmid's Addgene catalogue record and pLannotate feature annotations shown in this document.]
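Description:
pTL391 is a yeast two-hybrid bait plasmid built on the pGBKT7 backbone, carrying the rice (Oryza sativa) insert OsaHIP46. It is an E. coli–yeast shuttle vector. In bacteria it replicates at high copy from a ColE1/pUC-type origin and is selected with kanamycin through the Tn5 aminoglycoside phosphotransferase (NeoR/KanR), driven by the bla promoter. In Saccharomyces cerevisiae it is maintained episomally by the 2μ origin and selected by the TRP1 auxotrophic marker, which complements tryptophan auxotrophy. An f1 origin and short remnants of lac, rop, bom and other elements are also annotated; these appear to be backbone carry-over rather than functional parts.

The expression cassette uses the constitutive yeast ADH1 promoter to drive the GAL4 DNA-binding domain, followed downstream by the insert and then by T7 and ADH1 terminators. The automated annotation labels the insert region, about 255 nt, as a fragment similar to Arabidopsis HIPP23, a heavy-metal-binding protein. This labelling presumably reflects homology between that protein and the rice HIP46 sequence named in the catalogue entry. The short length suggests a domain rather than a full-length protein, although the record does not say so, and the cloning method is not recorded. A T7 promoter lies between the GAL4 domain and the insert, which allows in vitro transcription and translation of the insert without the GAL4 portion.

In a two-hybrid assay, the GAL4 DNA-binding domain fusion is co-expressed with a partner fused to an activation domain, and interaction between the two reconstitutes reporter activation. The associated publication concerns blast fungus effectors and their host-target binding, so this construct likely served to test binding between effectors and this rice host protein.
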