Features (pLannotate 1.2.2; 24 found; start..end, strand, type, name):
     30..734     +  promoter       ADH1 promoter: S. cerevisiae ADH1; promoter for alcohol dehydrogenase 1
    762..1202    +  CDS            GAL4 DNA binding domain: DNA binding domain of the GAL4 transcriptional activator; Saccharomyces cerevisiae GAL4 (truncated)
   1213..1231    +  promoter       T7 promoter: promoter for bacteriophage T7 RNA polymerase
   1305..1559    +  CDS            HIPP23 (fragment): HIP23_ARATH - Experimental evidence at protein level: Swiss-Prot protein existence level 1. Heavy-metal-binding protein. From Arabidopsis thaliana (Mouse-ear cress).
   1589..1636    +  terminator     T7 terminator: transcription terminator for bacteriophage T7 RNA polymerase
   1663..1850    +  terminator     ADH1 terminator: S. cerevisiae ADH1; transcription terminator for the S. cerevisiae alcohol dehydrogenase 1 (ADH1) gene
   1898..1914    -  protein_bind   lac operator: The lac repressor binds to the lac operator to inhibit transcription in E. coli. This inhibition can be relieved by adding lactose or isopropyl-β-D-thiogalactopyranoside (IPTG). lac repressor encoded by lacI
   1922..1952    -  promoter       lac promoter: promoter for the E. coli lac operon
   1967..1988    -  protein_bind   CAP binding site: CAP binding activates transcription in the presence of cAMP. E. coli catabolite activator protein
   2001..2093    -  CDS            lacI (fragment): lac repressor; lacI; The lac repressor binds to the lac operator to inhibit transcription in E. coli. This inhibition can be relieved by adding lactose or isopropyl-β-D-thiogalactopyranoside (IPTG).
   2276..2864    -  rep_origin     ori: high-copy-number ColE1/pMB1/pBR322/pUC origin of replication
   3086..3102    +  polyA_signal   bGH poly(A) signal (fragment): bovine growth hormone polyadenylation signal
   3193..3240    -  polyA_signal   HSV TK poly(A) signal: herpes simplex virus thymidine kinase polyadenylation signal (Cole and Stacy, 1985)
   3299..3451    -  CDS            ble (fragment): BLE_KLEPN - Experimental evidence at protein level: Swiss-Prot protein existence level 1. Binding protein with a strong affinity to the bleomycin family of antibiotics. Binds to CL990; an antimitotic-antibiotic compound. From Klebsiella pneumoniae.
   3472..4266    -  CDS            NeoR/KanR: aminoglycoside phosphotransferase from Tn5; aph(3')-II (or nptII); confers resistance to neomycin, kanamycin, and G418 (Geneticin®)
   4267..4371    -  promoter       AmpR promoter: bla
   4398..5740    -  rep_origin     2μ ori: yeast 2μ plasmid origin of replication
   5808..5843    +  CDS            rop (fragment): Rop protein, which maintains plasmids at low copy number; rop
   5945..5994    +  misc_feature   bom (fragment): basis of mobility region from pBR322
   6133..6280    +  promoter       TRP1 promoter: S. cerevisiae TRP1
   6281..6955    +  CDS            TRP1: phosphoribosylanthranilate isomerase, required for tryptophan biosynthesis; S. cerevisiae TRP1; yeast auxotrophic marker
   7006..7057    +  misc_feature   bom (fragment): basis of mobility region from pBR322
   7085..7513    -  rep_origin     f1 ori (sequence partly withheld): f1 bacteriophage origin of replication; arrow indicates direction of (+) strand synthesis
   7517..29      -  CDS            lacZα (fragment) (across the origin): LacZα fragment of β-galactosidase; lacZ fragment
>Addgene plasmid #168452 | pTL391 | addgene full sequence | sequence record 349854 | Addgene NGS Result
CGGTGCGGGCCTCTTCGCTATTACGCCAGATCCTTTTGTTGTTTCCGGGTGTACAATATGGACTTCCTCT
TTTCTGGCAACCAAACCCATACATCGGGATTCCTATAATACCTTCGTTGGTCTCCCTAACATGTAGGTGG
CGGAGGGGAGATATACAATAGAACAGATACCAGACAAGACATAATGGGCTAAACAAGACTACACCAATTA
CACTGCCTCATTGATGGTGGTACATAACGAACTAATACTGTAGCCCTAGACTTGATAGCCATCATCATAT
CGAAGTTTCACTACCCTTTTTCCATTTGCCATCTATTGAAGTAATAATAGGCGCATGCAACTTCTTTTCT
TTTTTTTTCTTTTCTCTCTCCCCCGTTGTTGTCTCACCATATCCGCAATGACAAAAAAATGATGGAAGAC
ACTAAAGGAAAAAATTAACGACAAAGACAGCACCAACAGATGTCGTTGTTCCAGAGCTGATGAGGGGTAT
CTCGAAGCACACGAAACTTTTTCCTTCCTTCATTCACGCACACTACTCTCTAATGAGCAACGGTATACGG
CCTTCCTTCCAGTTACTTGAATTTGAAATAAAAAAAAGTTTGCTGTCTTGCTATCAAGTATAAATAGACC
TGCAATTATTAATCTTTTGTTTCCTCGTCATTGTTCTCGTTCCCTTTCTTCCTTGTTTCTTTTTCTGCAC
AATATTTCAAGCTATACCAAGCATACAATCAACTCCAAGCTTGAAGCAAGCCTCCTGAAAGATGAAGCTA
CTGTCTTCTATCGAACAAGCATGCGATATTTGCCGACTTAAAAAGCTCAAGTGCTCCAAAGAAAAACCGA
AGTGCGCCAAGTGTCTGAAGAACAACTGGGAGTGTCGCTACTCTCCCAAAACCAAAAGGTCTCCGCTGAC
TAGGGCACATCTGACAGAAGTGGAATCAAGGCTAGAAAGACTGGAACAGCTATTTCTACTGATTTTTCCT
CGAGAAGACCTTGACATGATTTTGAAAATGGATTCTTTACAGGATATAAAAGCATTGTTAACAGGATTAT
TTGTACAAGATAATGTGAATAAAGATGCCGTCACAGATAGATTGGCTTCAGTGGAGACTGATATGCCTCT
AACATTGAGACAGCATAGAATAAGTGCGACATCATCATCGGAAGAGAGTAGTAACAAAGGTCAAAGACAG
TTGACTGTATCGCCGGAATTTGTAATACGACTCACTATAGGGCGAGCCGCCATCATGGAGGAGCAGAAGC
TGATCTCAGAGGAGGACCTGCATATGGCCATGGAGGCCGAATTCTTTAACACCGTGGAGCTGAAAGTGCG
CATGGATTGCGATGGCTGCGAACTGAAGGTGCGCAACACCCTGGCCAATATGAAGGGCGTGCAGAGCGTG
GAAATCAATCGCAAGCAGCAGAAGGTGACCGTGCAGGGTATGGTGGATACCCAGCGTGTGCTGCGTCGTG
CCCAGAGCACCGGTAAACGCACCGAACTGTGGCCGTATGTGCCGTACACCAATCCGTATGTTGCCCCGCC
GGCCGCCTATGATAAAAAAGGATCCGTCGACCTGCAGCGGCCGCATAACTAGCATAACCCCTTGGGGCCT
CTAAACGGGTCTTGAGGGGTTTTTTGCGCGCTTGCAGCCAAGCTAATTCCGGGCGAATTTCTTATGATTT
ATGATTTTTATTATTAAATAAGTTATAAAAAAAATAAGTGTATACAAATTTTAAAGTGACTCTTAGGTTT
TAAAACGAAAATTCTTATTCTTGAGTAACTCTTTCCTGTAGGTCAGGTTGCTTTCTCAGGTATAGCATGA
GGTCGCTCTTATTGACCACACCTCTACCGGCATGCAAGCTTGGCGTAATCATGGTCATAGCTGTTTCCTG
TGTGAAATTGTTATCCGCTCACAATTCCACACAACATACGAGCCGGAAGCATAAAGTGTAAAGCCTGGGG
TGCCTAATGAGTGAGCTAACTCACATTAATTGCGTTGCGCTCACTGCCCGCTTTCCAGTCGGGAAACCTG
TCGTGCCAGCTGCATTAATGAATCGGCCAACGCGCGGGGAGAGGCGGTTTGCGTATTGGGCGCTCTTCCG
CTTCCTCGCTCACTGACTCGCTGCGCTCGGTCGTTCGGCTGCGGCGAGCGGTATCAGCTCACTCAAAGGC
GGTAATACGGTTATCCACAGAATCAGGGGATAACGCAGGAAAGAACATGTGAGCAAAAGGCCAGCAAAAG
GCCAGGAACCGTAAAAAGGCCGCGTTGCTGGCGTTTTTCCATAGGCTCCGCCCCCCTGACGAGCATCACA
AAAATCGACGCTCAAGTCAGAGGTGGCGAAACCCGACAGGACTATAAAGATACCAGGCGTTTCCCCCTGG
AAGCTCCCTCGTGCGCTCTCCTGTTCCGACCCTGCCGCTTACCGGATACCTGTCCGCCTTTCTCCCTTCG
GGAAGCGTGGCGCTTTCTCATAGCTCACGCTGTAGGTATCTCAGTTCGGTGTAGGTCGTTCGCTCCAAGC
TGGGCTGTGTGCACGAACCCCCCGTTCAGCCCGACCGCTGCGCCTTATCCGGTAACTATCGTCTTGAGTC
CAACCCGGTAAGACACGACTTATCGCCACTGGCAGCAGCCACTGGTAACAGGATTAGCAGAGCGAGGTAT
GTAGGCGGTGCTACAGAGTTCTTGAAGTGGTGGCCTAACTACGGCTACACTAGAAGAACAGTATTTGGTA
TCTGCGCTCTGCTGAAGCCAGTTACCTTCGGAAAAAGAGTTGGTAGCTCTTGATCCGGCAAACAAACCAC
CGCTGGTAGCGGTGGTTTTTTTGTTTGCAAGCAGCAGATTACGCGCAGAAAAAAAGGATCTCAAGAAGAT
CCTTTGATCTTTTCTACGGGGTCTGACGCTCAGTGGAACGAAAACTCACGTTAAGGGATTTTGGTCATGA
GATTATCAAAAAGGATCTTCACCTAGATCCTTTTAAATTAAAAATGAAGTTTTAAATCAATCTAAAGTAT
ATATGAGTAACCTGAGGCTATGGCAGGGCCTGCCGCCCCGACGTTGGCTGCGAGCCCTGGGCCTTCACCC
GAACTTGGGGGGTGGGGTGGGGAAAAGGAAGAAACGCGGGCGTATTGGCCCCAATGGGGTCTCGGTGGGG
TATCGACAGAGTGCCAGCCCTGGGACCGAACCCCGCGTTTATGAACAAACGACCCAACACCGTGCGTTTT
ATTCTGTCTTTTTATTGCCGTCATAGCGCGGGTTCCTTCCGGTATTGTCTCCTTCCGTGTTTCAGTTAGC
CTCCCCCTAGGGTGGGCGAAGAACTCCAGCATGAGATCCCCGCGCTGGAGGATCATCCAGCCGGCGTCCC
GGAAAACGATTCCGAAGCCCAACCTTTCATAGAAGGCGGCGGTGGAATCGAAATCTCGTGATGGCAGGTT
GGGCGTCGCTTGGTCGGTCATTTCGAACCCCAGAGTCCCGCTCAGAAGAACTCGTCAAGAAGGCGATAGA
AGGCGATGCGCTGCGAATCGGGAGCGGCGATACCGTAAAGCACGAGGAAGCGGTCAGCCCATTCGCCGCC
AAGCTCTTCAGCAATATCACGGGTAGCCAACGCTATGTCCTGATAGCGGTCCGCCACACCCAGCCGGCCA
CAGTCGATGAATCCAGAAAAGCGGCCATTTTCCACCATGATATTCGGCAAGCAGGCATCGCCATGAGTCA
CGACGAGATCCTCGCCGTCGGGCATGCTCGCCTTGAGCCTGGCGAACAGTTCGGCTGGCGCGAGCCCCTG
ATGCTCTTCGTCCAGATCATCCTGATCGACAAGACCGGCTTCCATCCGAGTACGTGCTCGCTCGATGCGA
TGTTTCGCTTGGTGGTCGAATGGGCAGGTAGCCGGATCAAGCGTATGCAGCCGCCGCATTGCATCAGCCA
TGATGGATACTTTCTCGGCAGGAGCAAGGTGAGATGACAGGAGATCCTGCCCCGGCACTTCGCCCAATAG
CAGCCAGTCCCTTCCCGCTTCAGTGACAACGTCGAGCACAGCTGCGCAAGGAACGCCCGTCGTGGCCAGC
CACGATAGCCGCGCTGCCTCGTCTTGCAGTTCATTCAGGGCACCGGACAGGTCGGTCTTGACAAAAAGAA
CCGGGCGCCCCTGCGCTGACAGCCGGAACACGGCGGCATCAGAGCAGCCGATTGTCTGTTGTGCCCAGTC
ATAGCCGAATAGCCTCTCCACCCAAGCGGCCGGAGAACCTGCGTGCAATCCATCTTGTTCAATCATACTC
TTCCTTTTTCAATATTATTGAAGCATTTATCAGGGTTATTGTCTCATGAGCGGATACATATTTGAATGTA
TTTAGAAAAATAAACAAATAGGGGTTCCGCGCACATTTCCCCGAAAAGTGCCACCTGAACGAAGCATCTG
TGCTTCATTTTGTAGAACAAAAATGCAACGCGAGAGCGCTAATTTTTCAAACAAAGAATCTGAGCTGCAT
TTTTACAGAACAGAAATGCAACGCGAAAGCGCTATTTTACCAACGAAGAATCTGTGCTTCATTTTTGTAA
AACAAAAATGCAACGCGAGAGCGCTAATTTTTCAAACAAAGAATCTGAGCTGCATTTTTACAGAACAGAA
ATGCAACGCGAGAGCGCTATTTTACCAACAAAGAATCTATACTTCTTTTTTGTTCTACAAAAATGCATCC
CGAGAGCGCTATTTTTCTAACAAAGCATCTTAGATTACTTTTTTTCTCCTTTGTGCGCTCTATAATGCAG
TCTCTTGATAACTTTTTGCACTGTAGGTCCGTTAAGGTTAGAAGAAGGCTACTTTGGTGTCTATTTTCTC
TTCCATAAAAAAAGCCTGACTCCACTTCCCGCGTTTACTGATTACTAGCGAAGCTGCGGGTGCATTTTTT
CAAGATAAAGGCATCCCCGATTATATTCTATACCGATGTGGATTGCGCATACTTTGTGAACAGAAAGTGA
TAGCGTTGATGATTCTTCATTGGTCAGAAAATTATGAACGGTTTCTTCTATTTTGTCTCTATATACTACG
TATAGGAAATGTTTACATTTTCGTATTGTTTTCGATTCACTCTATGAATAGTTCTTACTACAATTTTTTT
GTCTAAAGAGTAATACTAGAGATAAACATAAAAAATGTAGAGGTCGAGTTTAGATGCAAGTTCAAGGAGC
GAAAGGTGGATGGGTAGGTTATATAGGGATATAGCACAGAGATATATAGCAAAGAGATACTTTTGAGCAA
TGTTTGTGGAAGCGGTATTCGCAATATTTTAGTAGCTCGTTACAGTCCGGTGCGTTTTTGGTTTTTTGAA
AGTGCGTCTTCAGAGCGCTTTTGGTTTTCAAAAGCGCTCTGAAGTTCCTATACTTTCTAGAGAATAGGAA
CTTCGGAATAGGAACTTCAAAGCGTTTCCGAAAACGAGCGCTTCCGAAAATGCAACGCGAGCTGCGCACA
TACAGCTCACTGTTCACGTCGCACCTATATCTGCGTGTTGCCTGTATATATATATACATGAGAAGAACGG
CATAGTGCGTGTTTATGCTTAAATGCGTACTTATATGCGTCTATTTATGTAGGATGAAAGGTAGTCTAGT
ACCTCCTGTGATATTATCCCATTCCATGCGGGGTATCGTATGCTTCCTTCAGCACTACCCTTTAGCTGTT
CTATATGCTGCCACTCCTCAATTGGATTAGTCTCATCCTTCAATGCTATCATTTCCTTTGATATTGGATC
ATACTAAGAAACCATTATTATCATGACATTAACCTATAAAAATAGGCGTATCACGAGGCCCTTTCGTCTC
GCGCGTTTCGGTGATGACGGTGAAAACCTCTGACACATGCAGCTCCCGGAGACGGTCACAGCTTGTCTGT
AAGCGGATGCCGGGAGCAGACAAGCCCGTCAGGGCGCGTCAGCGGGTGTTGGCGGGTGTCGGGGCTGGCT
TAACTATGCGGCATCAGAGCAGATTGTACTGAGAGTGCACCATAGATCAACGACATTACTATATATATAA
TATAGGAAGCATTTAATAGAACAGCATCGTAATATATGTGTACTTTGCAGTTATGACGCCAGATGGCAGT
AGTGGAAGATATTCTTTATTGAAAAATAGCTTGTCACCTTACGTACAATCTTGATCCGGAGCTTTTCTTT
TTTTGCCGATTAAGAATTAATTCGGTCGAAAAAAGAAAAGGAGAGGGCCAAGAGGGAGGGCATTGGTGAC
TATTGAGCACGTGAGTATACGTGATTAAGCACACAAAGGCAGCTTGGAGTATGTCTGTTATTAATTTCAC
AGGTAGTTCTGGTCCATTGGTGAAAGTTTGCGGCTTGCAGAGCACAGAGGCCGCAGAATGTGCTCTAGAT
TCCGATGCTGACTTGCTGGGTATTATATGTGTGCCCAATAGAAAGAGAACAATTGACCCGGTTATTGCAA
GGAAAATTTCAAGTCTTGTAAAAGCATATAAAAATAGTTCAGGCACTCCGAAATACTTGGTTGGCGTGTT
TCGTAATCAACCTAAGGAGGATGTTTTGGCTCTGGTCAATGATTACGGCATTGATATCGTCCAACTGCAT
GGAGATGAGTCGTGGCAAGAATACCAAGAGTTCCTCGGTTTGCCAGTTATTAAAAGACTCGTATTTCCAA
AAGACTGCAACATACTACTCAGTGCAGCTTCACAGAAACCTCATTCGTTTATTCCCTTGTTTGATTCAGA
AGCAGGTGGGACAGGTGAACTTTTGGATTGGAACTCGATTTCTGACTGGGTTGGAAGGCAAGAGAGCCCC
GAAAGCTTACATTTTATGTTAGCTGGTGGACTGACGCCAGAAAATGTTGGTGATGCGCTTAGATTAAATG
GCGTTATTGGTGTTGATGTAAGCGGAGGTGTGGAGACAAATGGTGTAAAAGACTCTAACAAAATAGCAAA
TTTCGTCAAAAATGCTAAGAAATAGGTTATTACTGAGTAGTATTTATTTAAGTATTGTTTGTGCACTTGC
CGATCTATGCGGTGTGAAATACCGCACAGATGCGTAAGGAGAAAATACCGCATCAGGAAATTGTAAGCGT
TAATATTTTGTTAAAATTCGCGTTAAATTTTTGTTAAATCAGCTCATTTTTTAACCAATAGGCCGAAATC
GGCAAAATCCCTTATAAATCAAAAGAATAGACCGAGATAGGGT
[37 nt withheld, positions 7184-7220]
AAAGAACGTGGACTCCAACGTCAAAGG
[49 nt withheld, positions 7248-7296]
T
[91 nt withheld, positions 7298-7388]
G
[124 nt withheld, positions 7390-7513]
CCATTCGCCATTCAGGCTGCGCAACTGTTGGGAAGGGCGAT
