>Addgene plasmid #168452 | pTL391 | depositor partial sequence | sequence record 326552 | insert
GAATTCTTTAACACCGTGGAGCTGAAAGTGCGCATGGATTGCGATGGCTGCGAACTGAAGGTGCGCAACA
CCCTGGCCAATATGAAGGGCGTGCAGAGCGTGGAAATCAATCGCAAGCAGCAGAAGGTGACCGTGCAGGG
TATGGTGGATACCCAGCGTGTGCTGCGTCGTGCCCAGAGCACCGGTAAACGCACCGAACTGTGGCCGTAT
GTGCCGTACACCAATCCGTATGTTGCCCCGCCGGCCGCCTATGATAAAAAAGGATCC
